>Addgene plasmid #199706 | pcDNA3.1(-)-Green Falcan3 | addgene full sequence | sequence record 394154 | Addgene NGS Result
GACGGATCGGGAGATCTCCCGATCCCCTATGGTGCACTCTCAGTACAATCTGCTCTGATGCCGCATAGTT
AAGCCAGTATCTGCTCCCTGCTTGTGTGTTGGAGGTCGCTGAGTAGTGCGCGAGCAAAATTTAAGCTACA
ACAAGGCAAGGCTTGACCGACAATTGCATGAAGAATCTGCTTAGGGTTAGGCGTTTTGCGCTGCTTCGCG
ATGTACGGGCCAGATATACGCGTTGACATTGATTATTGACTAGTTATTAATAGTAATCAATTACGGGGTC
ATTAGTTCATAGCCCATATATGGAGTTCCGCGTTACATAACTTACGGTAAATGGCCCGCCTGGCTGACCG
CCCAACGACCCCCGCCCATTGACGTCAATAATGACGTATGTTCCCATAGTAACGCCAATAGGGACTTTCC
ATTGACGTCAATGGGTGGAGTATTTACGGTAAACTGCCCACTTGGCAGTACATCAAGTGTATCATATGCC
AAGTACGCCCCCTATTGACGTCAATGACGGTAAATGGCCCGCCTGGCATTATGCCCAGTACATGACCTTA
TGGGACTTTCCTACTTGGCAGTACATCTACGTATTAGTCATCGCTATTACCATGGTGATGCGGTTTTGGC
AGTACATCAATGGGCGTGGATAGCGGTTTGACTCACGGGGATTTCCAAGTCTCCACCCCATTGACGTCAA
TGGGAGTTTGTTTTGGCACCAAAATCAACGGGACTTTCCAAAATGTCGTAACAACTCCGCCCCATTGACG
CAAATGGGCGGTAGGCGTGTACGGTGGGAGGTCTATATAAGCAGAGCTCTCTGGCTAACTAGAGAACCCA
CTGCTTACTGGCTTATCGAAATTAATACGACTCACTATAGGGAGACCCAAGCTGGCTAGCGTTTAAACGG
GCCCTCTAGACTCGAGCGGCCGCCACTGTGCTGGATATCTGCAGAATTCATGGCCGAGGAAAGCGACAGC
GTGGATTCTGCGGATGCAGAGGAGGATGACTCTGATGTCTGGTGGGGTGGAGCGGACACAGACTACGCTG
ATGGCGGTGAAGACAAAGTAGTAGAAGTCGCCGAAGAGGAGGAAGTGGCTGATGTTGAGGAAGAGGAAGC
TGATGATGATGAGGATGTGGAGGATGGGGACGAGGTGGAGGAGGAGGCCGAGGAGCCCTACGAAGAGGCC
ACCGAGAGAACAACCAGCACTGCCACCACCACCACAACCACCACTGAGTCCGTGGAGGAGGTGGGATCCA
TGGTGAGCAAGGGCGAGGAGCTGTTCACCGGGGTGGTGCCCATCCAGGTCGAGCTGGACGGCGACGTAAA
CGGCCACAAGTTCAGCGTGTCCGGCGAGGGTGAGGGCGATGCCACCTACGGCAAGCTGACCCTGAAGTTC
ATCTGCACCACCGGCAAGCTGCCCGTGCCCTGGCCCACCCTCGTGACCACCCTGACCTACGGCGTGCAGT
GCTTCAGCCGCTACCCCGACCACATGAAGCAGCACGACTTCTTCAAGTCCGCCATGCCCGAAGGCTACAT
CCAGGAGCGCACCATCTTCTTCAAGGACGACGGCAACTACAAGACCCGCGCCGAGGTGAAGTTCGAGGGC
GACACCCTGGTGAACCGCATCGAGCTGAAGGGCATCGACTTCAAGGAGGACGGCAACATCCTGCGGCACA
AGCTGGAGTACAACCATTTAAAGCCTATTGTTTTGGTGCGTCGCAAGCGGGGCGGTGTGAGTGCTGAAGT
CTACACTGAAGAAGATGCTGTCTCCTACGTGAGGAAGGTCATTCCCAAGGACTATAAGACCATGACCGCG
CTGGCCAAGGCCATTTCTAAGAACGTGCTCTTTTCTCACCTGGACGACAACGAGAGAAGTGACATATTTG
ACGCCATGTTTCCTGTCACTCACATCGGTGGGGAAACAGTCATACAGCAAGGGAATGAAGGAGATAATTT
CTATGTGATTGACCAAGGAGAAGTAGATGTATATGTGAACGGGGAATGGGTGACCAACATCAGTGAGGGG
GGAAGTTTCGGGGAGCTGGCTCTCATCTACGGCACCCCCAGACATGGTTCGGTGAAGGCCAAGACGGACC
TCAAGCTCTGGGGTATCGACCGTGACAGCTACAGGCGCATCCTCATGGGACGCAATCTGAGGAAACGCAA
GATGTATGAGGAGAGAGTGTTATCTCAGTCACTGGAGAACGTCTATATCAATGCCGACAAGCAGAAGAAC
GGCATCAAGGCGAACTTCAAGATCCGCCACAACATCGAGGACGGCGGCGTGCAGCTCGCCTACCACTACC
AGCAGAACACCCCCATCGGCGACGGCCCCGTGCTGCTGCCCGACAACCACTACCTGAGCGTGCAGTCCAT
ACTTTCGAAAGACCCCAACGAGAAGCGCGATCACATGGTCCTGCTGGAGTTCGTGACCGCCGCCGGGATC
ACTCTCGGCATGGACGAGCTGTACAAGTAAAAGCTTAAGTTTAAACCGCTGATCAGCCTCGACTGTGCCT
TCTAGTTGCCAGCCATCTGTTGTTTGCCCCTCCCCCGTGCCTTCCTTGACCCTGGAAGGTGCCACTCCCA
CTGTCCTTTCCTAATAAAATGAGGAAATTGCATCGCATTGTCTGAGTAGGTGTCATTCTATTCTGGGGGG
TGGGGTGGGGCAGGACAGCAAGGGGGAGGATTGGGAAGACAATAGCAGGCATGCTGGGGATGCGGTGGGC
TCTATGGCTTCTGAGGCGGAAAGAACCAGCTGGGGCTCTAGGGGGTATCCCC
[124 nt withheld, positions 2783-2906]
C
[91 nt withheld, positions 2908-2998]
A
[49 nt withheld, positions 3000-3048]
CCTTTGACGTTGGAGTCCACGTTCTTT
[37 nt withheld, positions 3076-3112]
ACCCTATCTCGGTCTATTCTTTTGATTTATAAGGGATTTTGCCGATTTCGGCCTATTGGTTAAAAAATGA
GCTGATTTAACAAAAATTTAACGCGAATTAATTCTGTGGAATGTGTGTCAGTTAGGGTGTGGAAAGTCCC
CAGGCTCCCCAGCAGGCAGAAGTATGCAAAGCATGCATCTCAATTAGTCAGCAACCAGGTGTGGAAAGTC
CCCAGGCTCCCCAGCAGGCAGAAGTATGCAAAGCATGCATCTCAATTAGTCAGCAACCATAGTCCCGCCC
CTAACTCCGCCCATCCCGCCCCTAACTCCGCCCAGTTCCGCCCATTCTCCGCCCCATGGCTGACTAATTT
TTTTTATTTATGCAGAGGCCGAGGCCGCCTCTGCCTCTGAGCTATTCCAGAAGTAGTGAGGAGGCTTTTT
TGGAGGCCTAGGCTTTTGCAAAAAGCTCCCGGGAGCTTGTATATCCATTTTCGGATCTGATCAAGAGACA
GGATGAGGATCGTTTCGCATGATTGAACAAGATGGATTGCACGCAGGTTCTCCGGCCGCTTGGGTGGAGA
GGCTATTCGGCTATGACTGGGCACAACAGACAATCGGCTGCTCTGATGCCGCCGTGTTCCGGCTGTCAGC
GCAGGGGCGCCCGGTTCTTTTTGTCAAGACCGACCTGTCCGGTGCCCTGAATGAACTGCAGGACGAGGCA
GCGCGGCTATCGTGGCTGGCCACGACGGGCGTTCCTTGCGCAGCTGTGCTCGACGTTGTCACTGAAGCGG
GAAGGGACTGGCTGCTATTGGGCGAAGTGCCGGGGCAGGATCTCCTGTCATCTCACCTTGCTCCTGCCGA
GAAAGTATCCATCATGGCTGATGCAATGCGGCGGCTGCATACGCTTGATCCGGCTACCTGCCCATTCGAC
CACCAAGCGAAACATCGCATCGAGCGAGCACGTACTCGGATGGAAGCCGGTCTTGTCGATCAGGATGATC
TGGACGAAGAGCATCAGGGGCTCGCGCCAGCCGAACTGTTCGCCAGGCTCAAGGCGCGCATGCCCGACGG
CGAGGATCTCGTCGTGACCCATGGCGATGCCTGCTTGCCGAATATCATGGTGGAAAATGGCCGCTTTTCT
GGATTCATCGACTGTGGCCGGCTGGGTGTGGCGGACCGCTATCAGGACATAGCGTTGGCTACCCGTGATA
TTGCTGAAGAGCTTGGCGGCGAATGGGCTGACCGCTTCCTCGTGCTTTACGGTATCGCCGCTCCCGATTC
GCAGCGCATCGCCTTCTATCGCCTTCTTGACGAGTTCTTCTGAGCGGGACTCTGGGGTTCGAAATGACCG
ACCAAGCGACGCCCAACCTGCCATCACGAGATTTCGATTCCACCGCCGCCTTCTATGAAAGGTTGGGCTT
CGGAATCGTTTTCCGGGACGCCGGCTGGATGATCCTCCAGCGCGGGGATCTCATGCTGGAGTTCTTCGCC
CACCCCAACTTGTTTATTGCAGCTTATAATGGTTACAAATAAAGCAATAGCATCACAAATTTCACAAATA
AAGCATTTTTTTCACTGCATTCTAGTTGTGGTTTGTCCAAACTCATCAATGTATCTTATCATGTCTGTAT
ACCGTCGACCTCTAGCTAGAGCTTGGCGTAATCATGGTCATAGCTGTTTCCTGTGTGAAATTGTTATCCG
CTCACAATTCCACACAACATACGAGCCGGAAGCATAAAGTGTAAAGCCTGGGGTGCCTAATGAGTGAGCT
AACTCACATTAATTGCGTTGCGCTCACTGCCCGCTTTCCAGTCGGGAAACCTGTCGTGCCAGCTGCATTA
ATGAATCGGCCAACGCGCGGGGAGAGGCGGTTTGCGTATTGGGCGCTCTTCCGCTTCCTCGCTCACTGAC
TCGCTGCGCTCGGTCGTTCGGCTGCGGCGAGCGGTATCAGCTCACTCAAAGGCGGTAATACGGTTATCCA
CAGAATCAGGGGATAACGCAGGAAAGAACATGTGAGCAAAAGGCCAGCAAAAGGCCAGGAACCGTAAAAA
GGCCGCGTTGCTGGCGTTTTTCCATAGGCTCCGCCCCCCTGACGAGCATCACAAAAATCGACGCTCAAGT
CAGAGGTGGCGAAACCCGACAGGACTATAAAGATACCAGGCGTTTCCCCCTGGAAGCTCCCTCGTGCGCT
CTCCTGTTCCGACCCTGCCGCTTACCGGATACCTGTCCGCCTTTCTCCCTTCGGGAAGCGTGGCGCTTTC
TCATAGCTCACGCTGTAGGTATCTCAGTTCGGTGTAGGTCGTTCGCTCCAAGCTGGGCTGTGTGCACGAA
CCCCCCGTTCAGCCCGACCGCTGCGCCTTATCCGGTAACTATCGTCTTGAGTCCAACCCGGTAAGACACG
ACTTATCGCCACTGGCAGCAGCCACTGGTAACAGGATTAGCAGAGCGAGGTATGTAGGCGGTGCTACAGA
GTTCTTGAAGTGGTGGCCTAACTACGGCTACACTAGAAGAACAGTATTTGGTATCTGCGCTCTGCTGAAG
CCAGTTACCTTCGGAAAAAGAGTTGGTAGCTCTTGATCCGGCAAACAAACCACCGCTGGTAGCGGTGGTT
TTTTTGTTTGCAAGCAGCAGATTACGCGCAGAAAAAAAGGATCTCAAGAAGATCCTTTGATCTTTTCTAC
GGGGTCTGACGCTCAGTGGAACGAAAACTCACGTTAAGGGATTTTGGTCATGAGATTATCAAAAAGGATC
TTCACCTAGATCCTTTTAAATTAAAAATGAAGTTTTAAATCAATCTAAAGTATATATGAGTAAACTTGGT
CTGACAGTTACCAATGCTTAATCAGTGAGGCACCTATCTCAGCGATCTGTCTATTTCGTTCATCCATAGT
TGCCTGACTCCCCGTCGTGTAGATAACTACGATACGGGAGGGCTTACCATCTGGCCCCAGTGCTGCAATG
ATACCGCGAGACCCACGCTCACCGGCTCCAGATTTATCAGCAATAAACCAGCCAGCCGGAAGGGCCGAGC
GCAGAAGTGGTCCTGCAACTTTATCCGCCTCCATCCAGTCTATTAATTGTTGCCGGGAAGCTAGAGTAAG
TAGTTCGCCAGTTAATAGTTTGCGCAACGTTGTTGCCATTGCTACAGGCATCGTGGTGTCACGCTCGTCG
TTTGGTATGGCTTCATTCAGCTCCGGTTCCCAACGATCAAGGCGAGTTACATGATCCCCCATGTTGTGCA
AAAAAGCGGTTAGCTCCTTCGGTCCTCCGATCGTTGTCAGAAGTAAGTTGGCCGCAGTGTTATCACTCAT
GGTTATGGCAGCACTGCATAATTCTCTTACTGTCATGCCATCCGTAAGATGCTTTTCTGTGACTGGTGAG
TACTCAACCAAGTCATTCTGAGAATAGTGTATGCGGCGACCGAGTTGCTCTTGCCCGGCGTCAATACGGG
ATAATACCGCGCCACATAGCAGAACTTTAAAAGTGCTCATCATTGGAAAACGTTCTTCGGGGCGAAAACT
CTCAAGGATCTTACCGCTGTTGAGATCCAGTTCGATGTAACCCACTCGTGCACCCAACTGATCTTCAGCA
TCTTTTACTTTCACCAGCGTTTCTGGGTGAGCAAAAACAGGAAGGCAAAATGCCGCAAAAAAGGGAATAA
GGGCGACACGGAAATGTTGAATACTCATACTCTTCCTTTTTCAATATTATTGAAGCATTTATCAGGGTTA
TTGTCTCATGAGCGGATACATATTTGAATGTATTTAGAAAAATAAACAAATAGGGGTTCCGCGCACATTT
CCCCGAAAAGTGCCACCTGACGTC
Features (pLannotate 1.2.2; 24 found; start..end, strand, type, name):
     28..80      -  misc_feature   bom (fragment): basis of mobility region from pBR322
    235..614     +  enhancer       CMV enhancer: human cytomegalovirus immediate early enhancer
    615..818     +  promoter       CMV promoter: human cytomegalovirus (CMV) immediate early promoter
    814..847     +  LTR            5' LTR (truncated) (fragment): truncated 5' long terminal repeat (LTR) from HIV-1
    863..881     +  promoter       T7 promoter: promoter for bacteriophage T7 RNA polymerase
    960..1106    +  CDS            App (fragment): A4_MOUSE - Experimental evidence at protein level: Swiss-Prot protein existence level 1. N-APP binds TNFRSF21 triggering caspase activation and degeneration of both neuronal cell bodies (via caspase-3) and axons (via caspase-6). From Mus musculus (Mouse).
   1213..1234    +  CDS            9xHis (fragment): 9xHis affinity tag
   1260..1694    +  CDS            EGFP (fragment): the original enhanced GFP (Yang et al., 1996) mammalian codon-optimized
   1704..2183    +  CDS            Prkar1b (fragment): KAP1_MOUSE - Experimental evidence at protein level: Swiss-Prot protein existence level 1. Regulatory subunit of the cAMP-dependent protein kinases involved in cAMP signaling in cells. From Mus musculus (Mouse).
   2226..2477    +  CDS            VC155: C-terminal fragment of mVenus for use in bimolecular fluorescence complementation (BiFC) (Kodama and Hu, 2010)
   2513..2737    +  polyA_signal   bGH poly(A) signal: bovine growth hormone polyadenylation signal
   2741..2762    +  promoter       SV40 promoter (fragment): SV40 enhancer and early promoter
   2783..3211    +  rep_origin     f1 ori (sequence partly withheld): f1 bacteriophage origin of replication; arrow indicates direction of (+) strand synthesis
   3225..3554    +  promoter       SV40 promoter: SV40 enhancer and early promoter
   3621..4412    +  CDS            neo: KKA2_KLEPN - Also known as kan, nptII. Experimental evidence at protein level: Swiss-Prot protein existence level 1. Resistance to kanamycin, neomycin, paromomycin, ribostamycin, butirosin and gentamicin B. From Klebsiella pneumoniae.
   4436..4594    +  CDS            ble (fragment): BLE_KLEPN - Experimental evidence at protein level: Swiss-Prot protein existence level 1. Binding protein with a strong affinity to the bleomycin family of antibiotics. Binds to CL990; an antimitotic-antibiotic compound. From Klebsiella pneumoniae.
   4589..4710    +  polyA_signal   SV40 poly(A) signal: SV40 polyadenylation signal
   4783..4799    -  protein_bind   lac operator: The lac repressor binds to the lac operator to inhibit transcription in E. coli. This inhibition can be relieved by adding lactose or isopropyl-β-D-thiogalactopyranoside (IPTG). lac repressor encoded by lacI
   4807..4837    -  promoter       lac promoter: promoter for the E. coli lac operon
   4852..4873    -  protein_bind   CAP binding site: CAP binding activates transcription in the presence of cAMP. E. coli catabolite activator protein
   4886..4978    -  CDS            lacI (fragment): lac repressor; lacI; The lac repressor binds to the lac operator to inhibit transcription in E. coli. This inhibition can be relieved by adding lactose or isopropyl-β-D-thiogalactopyranoside (IPTG).
   5161..5749    -  rep_origin     ori: high-copy-number ColE1/pMB1/pBR322/pUC origin of replication
   5920..6780    -  CDS            AmpR: β-lactamase; bla; confers resistance to ampicillin, carbenicillin, and related antibiotics
   6781..6885    -  promoter       AmpR promoter: bla
