[The description below was written by a language model from this plasmid's Addgene catalogue record and pLannotate feature annotations shown in this document.]
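Description:
pcDNA3.1(-)-Green Falcan3 is a mammalian expression plasmid of about 6.9 kb that encodes Green Falcan3, a genetically encoded green fluorescent indicator for imaging cAMP. It is built on the pcDNA3.1(-) backbone and is propagated in E. coli as a high-copy plasmid through a ColE1/pUC-type origin, with ampicillin selection from the β-lactamase gene. The backbone also carries an f1 phage origin and an SV40 early promoter-driven neomycin phosphotransferase cassette with an SV40 polyadenylation signal. This cassette can be used to select stably transfected mammalian cells with G418.

The 1,521 bp insert sits between EcoRI and HindIII sites, downstream of the human CMV immediate-early enhancer and promoter and upstream of the bovine growth hormone polyadenylation signal. A T7 promoter lies just before the insert. Automated annotation of the coding region shows an N-terminal portion of a GFP-family protein, then a segment matching the mouse PKA regulatory subunit type I (a cAMP-binding region), then a C-terminal GFP/Venus-type fragment. This layout suggests a single-fluorophore sensor in which a cAMP-binding domain is inserted into the fluorescent protein, so that ligand binding changes fluorescence intensity, although the record does not describe the mechanism explicitly. A short His-tag-like stretch is annotated upstream of the fluorescent protein sequence. Other partial hits in the table, namely the App, HIV-1 LTR, ble and lacI fragments, are probably annotation artefacts or leader and backbone remnants rather than functional elements. The associated work describes a family of GFP-based indicators spanning a wide range of cAMP concentrations. The record does not state this variant's affinity.
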