Addgene plasmid #199706: pcDNA3.1(-)-Green Falcan3
Purpose: green fluorescent indicator for cAMP imaging
Depositing lab: Tetsuya Kitaguchi. Depositing organization: Tokyo Institute of Technology. Publication: Development of green fluorescent protein-based cAMP indicators for covering a wide range of cAMP concentrations. Hiasa S, Fujimori T, Aiki S, Ueda H, Tsuboi T, Kitaguchi T. RSC Adv. 2023 May 22;13(23):15514-15520. doi: 10.1039/d3ra01390a. eCollection 2023 May 22. PubMed 37223420.
Backbone
  Vector backbone: pcDNA3.1(-)
  Vector type: Mammalian Expression
Growth in bacteria
  Bacterial resistance: Ampicillin, 100 μg/mL
  Growth temperature: 37°C
  Growth strain: DH5alpha
  Copy number: High Copy
Gene/Insert
  Gene/Insert name: Green Falcan3
  Insert size (bp): 1521
  Promoter: CMV
  Cloning method: Restriction Enzyme; 5′ cloning site EcoRI (not destroyed); 3′ cloning site HindIII (not destroyed)
  Sequencing primers: 5′ CGCAAATGGGCGGTAGGCGTG
Terms and licenses: Academic/Nonprofit Terms; Industry Terms: Not Available to Industry
How to cite: pcDNA3.1(-)-Green Falcan3 was a gift from Tetsuya Kitaguchi (Addgene plasmid # 199706 ; http://n2t.net/addgene:199706 ; RRID:Addgene_199706)
